Addgene plasmid #180316: pCMV_msfGFP-SEPT7 Gmut1
Purpose: mammalian expression of human SEPT7 Gmut1 fused to monomeric superfolder GFP
Depositing lab: Manos Mavrakis. Depositing organization: CNRS UMR 7249, Institut Fresnel. Publication: Human septins organize as octamer-based filaments and mediate actin-membrane anchoring in cells. Martins CS, Taveneau C, Castro-Linares G, Baibakov M, Buzhinsky N, Eroles M, Milanovic V, Omi S, Pedelacq JD, Iv F, Bouillard L, Llewellyn A, Gomes M, Belhabib M, Kuzmic M, Verdier-Pinard P, Lee S, Badache A, Kumar S, Chandre C, Brasselet S, Rico F, Rossier O, Koenderink GH, Wenger J, Cabantous S, Mavrakis M. J Cell Biol. 2023 Mar 6;222(3):e202203016. doi: 10.1083/jcb.202203016. Epub 2022 Dec 23. PubMed 36562751.
Backbone
  Vector backbone: pCMV
  Backbone manufacturer: Clontech
  Vector type: Mammalian Expression
Growth in bacteria
  Bacterial resistance: Kanamycin, 50 μg/mL
  Growth temperature: 37°C
  Growth strain: DH5alpha
  Copy number: High Copy
Gene/Insert
  Gene/Insert name: SEPTIN7 (alt name: SEPT7)
  Species: H. sapiens (human)
  Mutation: SEPT7 W269A, H279D
  Entrez Gene: SEPTIN7 (a.k.a. CDC10, CDC3, NBLA02942, SEPT7, SEPT7A)
  Promoter: CMV
  Tag / fusion protein: msfGFP (N terminal on insert)
  Cloning method: Gibson Cloning
Terms and licenses: Academic/Nonprofit Terms; Industry Terms: Not Available to Industry
Depositor comments: Please visit https://doi.org/10.1101/2022.02.23.481653 for bioRxiv preprint.
How to cite: pCMV_msfGFP-SEPT7 Gmut1 was a gift from Manos Mavrakis (Addgene plasmid # 180316 ; http://n2t.net/addgene:180316 ; RRID:Addgene_180316)
