[The description below was written by a language model from this plasmid's Addgene catalogue record and pLannotate feature annotations shown in this document.]
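Description:
pCMV_msfGFP-SEPT7 Gmut1 is a mammalian expression plasmid of about 6 kb, built on a Clontech pCMV-type backbone, that produces human septin 7 (SEPTIN7/SEPT7) fused at its N-terminus to monomeric superfolder GFP. The fusion is driven by the human cytomegalovirus immediate-early enhancer and promoter and terminated by an SV40 polyadenylation signal. In the feature table the fluorescent protein reading frame is followed directly by the SEPTIN7 coding sequence. The automated annotation labels the fluorescent protein as moxGFP, a closely related superfolder-derived variant, whereas the depositor identifies it as msfGFP. The septin carries two substitutions, W269A and H279D, which together define the "Gmut1" allele. The name suggests a mutant of the septin G (GTP-binding domain) interface, but the record does not state its functional effect.

The plasmid replicates in E. coli at high copy from a ColE1/pUC-type origin and is selected with kanamycin. Resistance comes from a Tn5 aminoglycoside phosphotransferase (NeoR/KanR) cassette placed behind both a bacterial bla promoter and the SV40 enhancer/early promoter, with an HSV TK poly(A) signal. The same gene can therefore confer G418 resistance in mammalian cells for stable line selection. An f1 origin is also present, allowing single-stranded DNA production. The short large T antigen, ble and bGH poly(A) fragments in the annotation appear to be backbone remnants rather than functional elements.

The associated work concerns how human septins assemble into octamer-based filaments and anchor actin to membranes. The construct is therefore suited to live or fixed fluorescence imaging of the mutant septin's localisation and filament incorporation in transfected cells, presumably in comparison with the wild-type protein.
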