Features (pLannotate 1.2.2; 14 found; start..end, strand, type, name):
     61..364     +  enhancer       CMV enhancer: human cytomegalovirus immediate early enhancer
    365..568     +  promoter       CMV promoter: human cytomegalovirus (CMV) immediate early promoter
    597..1313    +  CDS            moxGFP: moxGFP is a basic (constitutively fluorescent) green fluorescent protein published in 2015, derived from Aequorea victoria. It is reported to be a rapidly-maturing monomer.
   1314..2621    +  CDS            SEPTIN7: SEPT7_HUMAN - Also known as CDC10, SEPT7. Experimental evidence at protein level: Swiss-Prot protein existence level 1. Filament-forming cytoskeletal GTPase. Required for normal organization of the actin cytoskeleton. Required for normal progress through mitosis. Involved in cytokinesis. Required for normal association of CENPE with the kinetochore. Plays a role in ciliogenesis and collective cell movements. Forms a filamentous structure with SEPTIN12, SEPTIN6, SEPTIN2 and probably SEPTIN4 at the sperm annulus which is required for the structural integrity and motility of the sperm tail during
   2647..2731    +  CDS            large T antigen (fragment): large T antigen from SV40 (simian virus 40)
   2754..2875    +  polyA_signal   SV40 poly(A) signal: SV40 polyadenylation signal
   2909..3337    -  rep_origin     f1 ori (sequence partly withheld): f1 bacteriophage origin of replication; arrow indicates direction of (+) strand synthesis
   3364..3468    +  promoter       AmpR promoter: bla
   3470..3827    +  promoter       SV40 promoter: SV40 enhancer and early promoter
   3862..4656    +  CDS            NeoR/KanR: aminoglycoside phosphotransferase from Tn5; aph(3')-II (or nptII); confers resistance to neomycin, kanamycin, and G418 (Geneticin®)
   4677..4829    +  CDS            ble (fragment): BLE_KLEPN - Experimental evidence at protein level: Swiss-Prot protein existence level 1. Binding protein with a strong affinity to the bleomycin family of antibiotics. Binds to CL990; an antimitotic-antibiotic compound. From Klebsiella pneumoniae.
   4888..4935    +  polyA_signal   HSV TK poly(A) signal: herpes simplex virus thymidine kinase polyadenylation signal (Cole and Stacy, 1985)
   5026..5042    -  polyA_signal   bGH poly(A) signal (fragment): bovine growth hormone polyadenylation signal
   5264..5852    +  rep_origin     ori: high-copy-number ColE1/pMB1/pBR322/pUC origin of replication
>Addgene plasmid #180316 | pCMV_msfGFP-SEPT7 Gmut1 | addgene full sequence | sequence record 358047 | Addgene NGS Result
TAGTTATTAATAGTAATCAATTACGGGGTCATTAGTTCATAGCCCATATATGGAGTTCCGCGTTACATAA
CTTACGGTAAATGGCCCGCCTGGCTGACCGCCCAACGACCCCCGCCCATTGACGTCAATAATGACGTATG
TTCCCATAGTAACGCCAATAGGGACTTTCCATTGACGTCAATGGGTGGAGTATTTACGGTAAACTGCCCA
CTTGGCAGTACATCAAGTGTATCATATGCCAAGTACGCCCCCTATTGACGTCAATGACGGTAAATGGCCC
GCCTGGCATTATGCCCAGTACATGACCTTATGGGACTTTCCTACTTGGCAGTACATCTACGTATTAGTCA
TCGCTATTACCATGGTGATGCGGTTTTGGCAGTACATCAATGGGCGTGGATAGCGGTTTGACTCACGGGG
ATTTCCAAGTCTCCACCCCATTGACGTCAATGGGAGTTTGTTTTGGCACCAAAATCAACGGGACTTTCCA
AAATGTCGTAACAACTCCGCCCCATTGACGCAAATGGGCGGTAGGCGTGTACGGTGGGAGGTCTATATAA
GCAGAGCTGGTTTAGTGAACCGTCAGATCCGCTAGCATGGTGTCCAAGGGCGAGGAGCTGTTCACCGGCG
TGGTGCCCATCCTGGTGGAGCTGGATGGCGACGTGAACGGCCACAAGTTCAGCGTGCGCGGCGAGGGCGA
GGGCGACGCCACCAACGGCAAGCTGACCCTGAAGTTCATCTGCACCACCGGCAAGCTGCCCGTGCCCTGG
CCCACCCTGGTGACCACCCTGACCTACGGCGTGCAGTGCTTCAGCCGCTACCCCGATCACATGAAGCAGC
ACGATTTCTTCAAGAGCGCCATGCCCGAGGGCTACGTGCAGGAGCGCACCATCAGCTTCAAGGATGACGG
CACCTACAAGACCCGCGCCGAGGTGAAGTTCGAGGGCGATACCCTGGTGAACCGCATCGAGCTGAAGGGC
ATCGATTTCAAGGAGGATGGCAACATCCTGGGCCACAAGCTGGAGTACAACTTCAACAGCCACAACGTGT
ACATCACCGCCGATAAGCAGAAGAACGGCATCAAGGCCAACTTCAAGATCCGCCACAATGTGGAGGATGG
CTCCGTGCAGCTGGCCGATCACTACCAGCAGAACACCCCCATCGGCGACGGCCCAGTGCTGCTGCCCGAT
AACCACTACCTGAGCACCCAGAGCAAGCTGTCCAAGGACCCCAACGAGAAGCGCGATCACATGGTGCTGC
TGGAGTTCGTGACCGCCGCCGGCATCACCCTGGGCATGGATGAGCTGTACAAGTCGGTCAGTGCGAGATC
CGCTGCTGCTGAGGAGAGGAGCGTCAACAGCAGCACCATGGTAGCTCAACAGAAGAACCTTGAAGGCTAT
GTGGGATTTGCCAATCTCCCAAATCAAGTATACAGAAAATCGGTGAAGAGAGGTTTTGAATTCACGCTTA
TGGTAGTGGGTGAATCTGGATTGGGAAAGTCGACATTAATCAACTCATTATTCCTCACAGATTTGTATTC
TCCAGAGTATCCAGGTCCTTCTCATAGAATTAAAAAGACTGTACAGGTGGAACAATCCAAAGTTTTAATC
AAAGAAGGTGGTGTTCAGTTGCTGCTCACAATAGTTGATACCCCAGGATTTGGAGATGCAGTGGATAATA
GTAATTGCTGGCAGCCTGTTATCGACTACATTGATAGTAAATTTGAGGACTACCTAAATGCAGAATCACG
AGTGAACAGACGTCAGATGCCTGATAACAGGGTGCAGTGTTGTTTATACTTCATTGCTCCTTCAGGACAT
GGACTTAAACCATTGGATATTGAGTTTATGAAGCGTTTGCATGAAAAAGTGAATATCATCCCACTTATTG
CCAAAGCAGACACACTCACACCAGAGGAATGCCAACAGTTTAAAAAACAGATAATGAAAGAAATCCAAGA
ACATAAAATTAAAATATACGAATTTCCAGAAACAGATGATGAAGAAGAAAATAAACTTGTTAAAAAGATA
AAGGACCGTTTACCTCTTGCTGTGGTAGGTAGTAATACTATCATTGAAGTTAATGGCAAAAGGGTCAGAG
GAAGGCAGTATCCTGCGGGTGTTGCTGAAGTTGAAAATGGTGAAGATTGTGATTTTACAATCCTAAGAAA
TATGTTGATAAGAACACACATGCAGGACTTGAAAGATGTTACTAATAATGTCCACTATGAGAACTACAGA
AGCAGAAAACTTGCAGCTGTGACTTATAATGGAGTTGATAACAACAAGAATAAAGGGCAGCTGACTAAGA
GCCCTCTGGCACAAATGGAAGAAGAAAGAAGGGAGCATGTAGCTAAAATGAAGAAGATGGAGATGGAGAT
GGAGCAGGTGTTTGAGATGAAGGTCAAAGAAAAAGTTCAAAAACTGAAGGACTCTGAAGCTGAGCTCCAG
CGGCGCCATGAGCAAATGAAAAAGAATTTGGAAGCACAGCACAAAGAATTGGAGGAAAAACGTCGTCAGT
TCGAGGATGAGAAAGCAAACTGGGAAGCTCAACAACGTATTTTAGAACAACAGAACTCTTCAAGAACCTT
GGAAAAGAACAAGAAGAAAGGGAAGATCTTTTAAGGATCCACCGGATCTAGATAACTGATCATAATCAGC
CATACCACATTTGTAGAGGTTTTACTTGCTTTAAAAAACCTCCCACACCTCCCCCTGAACCTGAAACATA
AAATGAATGCAATTGTTGTTGTTAACTTGTTTATTGCAGCTTATAATGGTTACAAATAAAGCAATAGCAT
CACAAATTTCACAAATAAAGCATTTTTTTCACTGCATTCTAGTTGTGGTTTGTCCAAACTCATCAATGTA
TCTTAACGCGTAAATTGTAAGCGTTAATATTTTGTTAAAATTCGCGTTAAATTTTTGTTAAATCAGCTCA
TTTTTTAACCAATAGGCCGAAATCGGCAAAATCCCTTATAAATCAAAAGAATAGACCGAGATAGGGT
[37 nt withheld, positions 3008-3044]
AAAGAACGTGGACTCCAACGTCAAAGG
[49 nt withheld, positions 3072-3120]
T
[91 nt withheld, positions 3122-3212]
G
[124 nt withheld, positions 3214-3337]
CAGGTGGCACTTTTCGGGGAAATGTGCGCGGAACCCCTATTTGTTTATTTTTCTAAATACATTCAAATAT
GTATCCGCTCATGAGACAATAACCCTGATAAATGCTTCAATAATATTGAAAAAGGAAGAGTCCTGAGGCG
GAAAGAACCAGCTGTGGAATGTGTGTCAGTTAGGGTGTGGAAAGTCCCCAGGCTCCCCAGCAGGCAGAAG
TATGCAAAGCATGCATCTCAATTAGTCAGCAACCAGGTGTGGAAAGTCCCCAGGCTCCCCAGCAGGCAGA
AGTATGCAAAGCATGCATCTCAATTAGTCAGCAACCATAGTCCCGCCCCTAACTCCGCCCATCCCGCCCC
TAACTCCGCCCAGTTCCGCCCATTCTCCGCCCCATGGCTGACTAATTTTTTTTATTTATGCAGAGGCCGA
GGCCGCCTCGGCCTCTGAGCTATTCCAGAAGTAGTGAGGAGGCTTTTTTGGAGGCCTAGGCTTTTGCAAA
GATCGATCAAGAGACAGGATGAGGATCGTTTCGCATGATTGAACAAGATGGATTGCACGCAGGTTCTCCG
GCCGCTTGGGTGGAGAGGCTATTCGGCTATGACTGGGCACAACAGACAATCGGCTGCTCTGATGCCGCCG
TGTTCCGGCTGTCAGCGCAGGGGCGCCCGGTTCTTTTTGTCAAGACCGACCTGTCCGGTGCCCTGAATGA
ACTGCAAGACGAGGCAGCGCGGCTATCGTGGCTGGCCACGACGGGCGTTCCTTGCGCAGCTGTGCTCGAC
GTTGTCACTGAAGCGGGAAGGGACTGGCTGCTATTGGGCGAAGTGCCGGGGCAGGATCTCCTGTCATCTC
ACCTTGCTCCTGCCGAGAAAGTATCCATCATGGCTGATGCAATGCGGCGGCTGCATACGCTTGATCCGGC
TACCTGCCCATTCGACCACCAAGCGAAACATCGCATCGAGCGAGCACGTACTCGGATGGAAGCCGGTCTT
GTCGATCAGGATGATCTGGACGAAGAGCATCAGGGGCTCGCGCCAGCCGAACTGTTCGCCAGGCTCAAGG
CGAGCATGCCCGACGGCGAGGATCTCGTCGTGACCCATGGCGATGCCTGCTTGCCGAATATCATGGTGGA
AAATGGCCGCTTTTCTGGATTCATCGACTGTGGCCGGCTGGGTGTGGCGGACCGCTATCAGGACATAGCG
TTGGCTACCCGTGATATTGCTGAAGAGCTTGGCGGCGAATGGGCTGACCGCTTCCTCGTGCTTTACGGTA
TCGCCGCTCCCGATTCGCAGCGCATCGCCTTCTATCGCCTTCTTGACGAGTTCTTCTGAGCGGGACTCTG
GGGTTCGAAATGACCGACCAAGCGACGCCCAACCTGCCATCACGAGATTTCGATTCCACCGCCGCCTTCT
ATGAAAGGTTGGGCTTCGGAATCGTTTTCCGGGACGCCGGCTGGATGATCCTCCAGCGCGGGGATCTCAT
GCTGGAGTTCTTCGCCCACCCTAGGGGGAGGCTAACTGAAACACGGAAGGAGACAATACCGGAAGGAACC
CGCGCTATGACGGCAATAAAAAGACAGAATAAAACGCACGGTGTTGGGTCGTTTGTTCATAAACGCGGGG
TTCGGTCCCAGGGCTGGCACTCTGTCGATACCCCACCGAGACCCCATTGGGGCCAATACGCCCGCGTTTC
TTCCTTTTCCCCACCCCACCCCCCAAGTTCGGGTGAAGGCCCAGGGCTCGCAGCCAACGTCGGGGCGGCA
GGCCCTGCCATAGCCTCAGGTTACTCATATATACTTTAGATTGATTTAAAACTTCATTTTTAATTTAAAA
GGATCTAGGTGAAGATCCTTTTTGATAATCTCATGACCAAAATCCCTTAACGTGAGTTTTCGTTCCACTG
AGCGTCAGACCCCGTAGAAAAGATCAAAGGATCTTCTTGAGATCCTTTTTTTCTGCGCGTAATCTGCTGC
TTGCAAACAAAAAAACCACCGCTACCAGCGGTGGTTTGTTTGCCGGATCAAGAGCTACCAACTCTTTTTC
CGAAGGTAACTGGCTTCAGCAGAGCGCAGATACCAAATACTGTTCTTCTAGTGTAGCCGTAGTTAGGCCA
CCACTTCAAGAACTCTGTAGCACCGCCTACATACCTCGCTCTGCTAATCCTGTTACCAGTGGCTGCTGCC
AGTGGCGATAAGTCGTGTCTTACCGGGTTGGACTCAAGACGATAGTTACCGGATAAGGCGCAGCGGTCGG
GCTGAACGGGGGGTTCGTGCACACAGCCCAGCTTGGAGCGAACGACCTACACCGAACTGAGATACCTACA
GCGTGAGCTATGAGAAAGCGCCACGCTTCCCGAAGGGAGAAAGGCGGACAGGTATCCGGTAAGCGGCAGG
GTCGGAACAGGAGAGCGCACGAGGGAGCTTCCAGGGGGAAACGCCTGGTATCTTTATAGTCCTGTCGGGT
TTCGCCACCTCTGACTTGAGCGTCGATTTTTGTGATGCTCGTCAGGGGGGCGGAGCCTATGGAAAAACGC
CAGCAACGCGGCCTTTTTACGGTTCCTGGCCTTTTGCTGGCCTTTTGCTCACATGTTCTTTCCTGCGTTA
TCCCCTGATTCTGTGGATAACCGTATTACCGCCATGCAT
